Addgene plasmid #158348: pLKO_S.NWS.VSVg_NGFR
Purpose: Protein Barcode (Pro-Code) for vector/cell tracking. Contains U6 trRNA cassette for sgRNA cloning. Enables phenotypic CRISPR screens at a single cell resolution (using cytometry).
Depositing lab: Brian Brown. Depositing organization: Icahn School of Medicine at Mount Sinai. Publication: Protein Barcodes Enable High-Dimensional Single-Cell CRISPR Screens. Wroblewska A, Dhainaut M, Ben-Zvi B, Rose SA, Park ES, Amir ED, Bektesevic A, Baccarini A, Merad M, Rahman AH, Brown BD. Cell. 2018 Nov 1;175(4):1141-1155.e16. doi: 10.1016/j.cell.2018.09.022. Epub 2018 Oct 18. PubMed 30343902.
Backbone
  Vector backbone: pLKO
  Backbone size w/o insert (bp): 9000
  Vector type: Lentiviral, CRISPR
Growth in bacteria
  Bacterial resistance: Ampicillin, 100 μg/mL
  Growth temperature: 37°C
  Growth strain: NEB Stable
  Copy number: High Copy
Gene/Insert
  Gene/Insert name: Pro-Code Tagged human dNGFR
  Species: H. sapiens (human)
  Insert size (bp): 1000
  Mutation: Truncation of the signaling domain
  Entrez Gene: NGFR (a.k.a. CD271, Gp80-LNGFR, TNFRSF16, p75(NTR), p75NTR)
  Promoter: EF1a
  Tag / fusion protein: S.NWS.VSVg (N terminal on insert)
  Cloning method: Restriction Enzyme; 5′ cloning site Unknown (unknown if destroyed)
  Sequencing primers: 5′ cctttttgagtttggatcttggttcat
Terms and licenses: Academic/Nonprofit Terms; Industry Terms: Not Available to Industry
How to cite: pLKO_S.NWS.VSVg_NGFR was a gift from Brian Brown (Addgene plasmid # 158348 ; http://n2t.net/addgene:158348 ; RRID:Addgene_158348)
