[The description below was written by a language model from this plasmid's Addgene catalogue record and pLannotate feature annotations shown in this document.]
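Description:
pLKO_S.NWS.VSVg_NGFR is a lentiviral CRISPR vector built on the pLKO backbone that pairs an sgRNA expression cassette with a protein barcode ("Pro-Code") reporter. It is propagated in E. coli through a high-copy ColE1/pUC-type origin with ampicillin selection (AmpR), and the backbone also carries an f1 ori, an SV40 ori with an SV40 poly(A) signal, and remnants of lac and T7/T3 promoter sequences. The viral portion has a third-generation layout. An RSV promoter drives a truncated HIV-1 5' LTR, followed by the Ψ packaging signal with a gag fragment, the RRE for Rev-dependent export of the genomic RNA, and a cPPT/CTS. A WPRE and a truncated LTR sit at the 3' end, the latter annotated by the software as a second "5' LTR (truncated)". No mammalian drug-resistance marker appears in the feature table.

Two expression units sit between the LTRs. A human U6 promoter precedes an S. pyogenes Cas9 guide RNA scaffold, giving a site into which an sgRNA spacer can be cloned. No Cas9 gene is annotated. Downstream, an EF-1α promoter drives human NGFR lacking its signaling domain (dNGFR), an inert surface protein. It carries an N-terminal S.NWS.VSVg tag, which the name suggests is a combination of three linear epitopes; these epitopes are not individually annotated in the feature table. Displayed on the cell surface, this epitope combination acts as an antibody-detectable barcode for the vector and, by extension, for the guide cloned into it. This allows vector and cell tracking and pooled phenotypic CRISPR screens read out at single-cell resolution by cytometry.
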