Features (pLannotate 1.2.2; 29 found; start..end, strand, type, name):
    882..907     +  misc_feature   MCS (fragment): multiple cloning site
    920..1888    +  CDS            NGFR (fragment): TNR16_HUMAN - Also known as TNFRSF16. Experimental evidence at protein level: Swiss-Prot protein existence level 1. Low affinity receptor which can bind to NGF, BDNF, NTF3, and NTF4. Forms a heterodimeric receptor with SORCS2 that binds the precursor forms of NGF, BDNF and NTF3 with high affinity, and has much lower affinity for mature NGF and BDNF (PubMed:24908487). Plays an important role in differentiation and survival of specific neuronal populations during development (By similarity). Can mediate cell survival as well as cell death of neural cells. Plays a role in the inactivation of RHOA
   1919..2507    +  misc_feature   WPRE: woodchuck hepatitis virus posttranscriptional regulatory element
   2512..2649    +  CDS            nef (fragment): NEF_HV1LA - Experimental evidence at protein level: Swiss-Prot protein existence level 1. Extracellular Nef protein targets CD4(+) T-lymphocytes for apoptosis by interacting with CXCR4 surface receptors. From Human immunodeficiency virus type 1 group M subtype B (isolate Lai) (HIV-1).
   2635..2815    +  LTR            5' LTR (truncated): truncated 5' long terminal repeat (LTR) from HIV-1
   2887..3008    +  polyA_signal   SV40 poly(A) signal: SV40 polyadenylation signal
   3048..3183    +  rep_origin     SV40 ori: SV40 origin of replication
   3204..3222    -  promoter       T7 promoter: promoter for bacteriophage T7 RNA polymerase
   3230..3385    +  CDS            lacZα (fragment): LacZα fragment of β-galactosidase; lacZ fragment
   3390..3818    +  rep_origin     f1 ori (sequence partly withheld): f1 bacteriophage origin of replication; arrow indicates direction of (+) strand synthesis
   3871..3975    +  promoter       AmpR promoter: bla
   3976..4836    +  CDS            AmpR: β-lactamase; bla; confers resistance to ampicillin, carbenicillin, and related antibiotics
   5007..5595    +  rep_origin     ori: high-copy-number ColE1/pMB1/pBR322/pUC origin of replication
   5778..5870    +  CDS            lacI (fragment): lac repressor; lacI; The lac repressor binds to the lac operator to inhibit transcription in E. coli. This inhibition can be relieved by adding lactose or isopropyl-β-D-thiogalactopyranoside (IPTG).
   5883..5904    +  protein_bind   CAP binding site: CAP binding activates transcription in the presence of cAMP. E. coli catabolite activator protein
   5919..5949    +  promoter       lac promoter: promoter for the E. coli lac operon
   5957..5973    +  protein_bind   lac operator: The lac repressor binds to the lac operator to inhibit transcription in E. coli. This inhibition can be relieved by adding lactose or isopropyl-β-D-thiogalactopyranoside (IPTG). lac repressor encoded by lacI
   6018..6036    +  promoter       T3 promoter: promoter for bacteriophage T3 RNA polymerase
   6064..6290    +  promoter       RSV promoter: Rous sarcoma virus enhancer/promoter
   6291..6471    +  LTR            5' LTR (truncated): truncated 5' long terminal repeat (LTR) from HIV-1
   6518..6643    +  misc_feature   HIV-1 Ψ: packaging signal of human immunodeficiency virus type 1
   6627..6990    +  CDS            HIV-1 gag (fragment): gag protein from human immunodeficiency virus 1; gag
   7136..7369    +  misc_feature   RRE: The Rev response element (RRE) of HIV-1 allows for Rev-dependent mRNA export from the nucleus to the cytoplasm.
   7746..7846    +  CDS            Rev (fragment): human immunodeficiency virus 1 (HIV-1) Rev protein; rev; enhances nuclear export of unspliced and incompletely spliced viral mRNAs
   7896..8136    +  promoter       U6 promoter: RNA polymerase III promoter for human U6 snRNA
   8163..8238    +  misc_RNA       gRNA scaffold: guide RNA scaffold for the Streptococcus pyogenes CRISPR/Cas9 system
   8286..8403    +  misc_feature   cPPT/CTS: central polypurine tract and central termination sequence of HIV-1
   8470..8536    +  CDS            small t antigen (fragment): SV40 (simian virus 40) small t antigen
   8543..865     +  promoter       EF-1α promoter (across the origin): strong constitutive promoter for human elongation factor EF-1α
>Addgene plasmid #158348 | pLKO_S.NWS.VSVg_NGFR | addgene full sequence | sequence record 330894 | Addgene NGS Result
GCAGTACGTGATTCTTGATCCCGAGCTTCGGGTTGGAAGTGGGTGGGAGAGTTCGAGGCCTTGCGCTTAA
GGAGCCCCTTCGCCTCGTGCTTGAGTTGAGGCCTGGCCTGGGCGCTGGGGCCGCCGCGTGCGAATCTGGT
GGCACCTTCGCGCCTGTCTCGCTGCTTTCGATAAGTCTCTAGCCATTTAAAATTTTTGATGACCTGCTGC
GACGCTTTTTTTCTGGCAAGATAGTCTTGTAAATGCGGGCCAAGATCTGCACACTGGTATTTCGGTTTTT
GGGGCCGCGGGCGGCGACGGGGCCCGTGCGTCCCAGCGCACATGTTCGGCGAGGCGGGGCCTGCGAGCGC
GGCCACCGAGAATCGGACGGGGGTAGTCTCAAGCTGGCCGGCCTGCTCTGGTGCCTGGCCTCGCGCCGCC
GTGTATCGCCCCGCCCTGGGCGGCAAGGCTGGCCCGGTCGGCACCAGTTGCGTGAGCGGAAAGATGGCCG
CTTCCCGGCCCTGCTGCAGGGAGCTCAAAATGGAGGACGCGGCGCTCGGGAGAGCGGGCGGGTGAGTCAC
CCACACAAAGGAAAAGGGCCTTTCCGTCCTCAGCCGTCGCTTCATGTGACTCCACGGAGTACCGGGCGCC
GTCCAGGCACCTCGATTAGTTCTCGAGCTTTTGGAGTACGTCGTCTTTAGGTTGGGGGGAGGGGTTTTAT
GCGATGGAGTTTCCCCACACTGAGTGGGTGGAGACTGAAGTTAGGCCAGCTTGGCACTTGATGTAATTCT
CCTTGGAATTTGCCCTTTTTGAGTTTGGATCTTGGTTCATTCTCAAGCCTCAGACAGTGGTTCAAAGTTT
TTTTCTTCCATTTCAGGTGTCGTGAGGAATTCTGCAGTCGATCGACGGTACCGCGGGCCCGGGATCCACG
GTCGCCACCATGGGGGCAGGTGCCACCGGCCGCGCCATGGACGGGCCGCGCCTGCTGCTGTTGCTGCTTC
TGGGGGTGTCCCTTGGAGGTGCCAAGGAGGCATGCAAGGAGACCGCCGCCGCCAAGTTCGAGAGGCAGCA
CATGGACAGCGGAGGAGGCGGGGGAGGGAACTGGTCCCACCCCCAATTCGAGAAAGGAGGAGGCGGGGGA
GGGTATACAGATATCGAAATGAATAGACTCGGAAAGCCCACAGGCCTGTACACACACAGCGGTGAGTGCT
GCAAAGCCTGCAACCTGGGCGAGGGTGTGGCCCAGCCTTGTGGAGCCAACCAGACCGTGTGTGAGCCCTG
CCTGGACAGCGTGACGTTCTCCGACGTGGTGAGCGCGACCGAGCCGTGCAAGCCGTGCACCGAGTGCGTG
GGGCTCCAGAGCATGTCGGCGCCGTGCGTGGAGGCCGACGACGCCGTGTGCCGCTGCGCCTACGGCTACT
ACCAGGATGAGACGACTGGGCGCTGCGAGGCGTGCCGCGTGTGCGAGGCGGGCTCGGGCCTCGTGTTCTC
CTGCCAGGACAAGCAGAACACCGTGTGCGAGGAGTGCCCCGACGGCACGTATTCCGACGAGGCCAACCAC
GTGGACCCGTGCCTGCCCTGCACCGTGTGCGAGGACACCGAGCGCCAGCTCCGCGAGTGCACACGCTGGG
CCGACGCCGAGTGCGAGGAGATCCCTGGCCGTTGGATTACACGGTCCACACCCCCAGAGGGCTCGGACAG
CACAGCCCCCAGCACCCAGGAGCCTGAGGCACCTCCAGAACAAGACCTCATAGCCAGCACGGTGGCAGGT
GTGGTGACCACAGTGATGGGCAGCTCCCAGCCCGTGGTGACCCGAGGCACCACCGACAACCTCATCCCTG
TCTATTGCTCCATCCTGGCTGCTGTGGTTGTGGGCCTTGTGGCCTACATAGCCTTCAAGAGGTGGAACAG
GGGTATCCTCTAGAGCGGCCGCGTCGACAATCAACCTCTGGATTACAAAATTTGTGAAAGATTGACTGGT
ATTCTTAACTATGTTGCTCCTTTTACGCTATGTGGATACGCTGCTTTAATGCCTTTGTATCATGCTATTG
CTTCCCGTATGGCTTTCATTTTCTCCTCCTTGTATAAATCCTGGTTGCTGTCTCTTTATGAGGAGTTGTG
GCCCGTTGTCAGGCAACGTGGCGTGGTGTGCACTGTGTTTGCTGACGCAACCCCCACTGGTTGGGGCATT
GCCACCACCTGTCAGCTCCTTTCCGGGACTTTCGCTTTCCCCCTCCCTATTGCCACGGCGGAACTCATCG
CCGCCTGCCTTGCCCGCTGCTGGACAGGGGCTCGGCTGTTGGGCACTGACAATTCCGTGGTGTTGTCGGG
GAAGCTGACGTCCTTTCCATGGCTGCTCGCCTGTGTTGCCACCTGGATTCTGCGCGGGACGTCCTTCTGC
TACGTCCCTTCGGCCCTCAATCCAGCGGACCTTCCTTCCCGCGGCCTGCTGCCGGCTCTGCGGCCTCTTC
CGCATCTTCGCCTTCGCCCTCAGACGAGTCGGATCTCCCTTTGGGCCGCCTCCCCGCCTGGGTACCTTTA
AGACCAATGACTTACAAGGCAGCTGTAGATCTTAGCCACTTTTTAAAAGAAAAGGGGGGACTGGAAGGGC
TAATTCACTCCCAACGAAGATAAGATCTGCTTTTTGCTTGTACTGGGTCTCTCTGGTTAGACCAGATCTG
AGCCTGGGAGCTCTCTGGCTAACTAGGGAACCCACTGCTTAAGCCTCAATAAAGCTTGCCTTGAGTGCTT
CAAGTAGTGTGTGCCCGTCTGTTGTGTGACTCTGGTAACTAGAGATCCCTCAGACCCTTTTAGTCAGTGT
GGAAAATCTCTAGCAGTAGTAGTTCATGTCATCTTATTATTCAGTATTTATAACTTGCAAAGAAATGAAT
ATCAGAGAGTGAGAGGAACTTGTTTATTGCAGCTTATAATGGTTACAAATAAAGCAATAGCATCACAAAT
TTCACAAATAAAGCATTTTTTTCACTGCATTCTAGTTGTGGTTTGTCCAAACTCATCAATGTATCTTATC
ATGTCTGGCTCTAGCTATCCCGCCCCTAACTCCGCCCATCCCGCCCCTAACTCCGCCCAGTTCCGCCCAT
TCTCCGCCCCATGGCTGACTAATTTTTTTTATTTATGCAGAGGCCGAGGCCGCCTCGGCCTCTGAGCTAT
TCCAGAAGTAGTGAGGAGGCTTTTTTGGAGGCCTAGGGACGTACCCAATTCGCCCTATAGTGAGTCGTAT
TACGCGCGCTCACTGGCCGTCGTTTTACAACGTCGTGACTGGGAAAACCCTGGCGTTACCCAACTTAATC
GCCTTGCAGCACATCCCCCTTTCGCCAGCTGGCGTAATAGCGAAGAGGCCCGCACCGATCGCCCTTCCCA
ACAGTTGCGCAGCCTGAATGGCGAATGGG
[124 nt withheld, positions 3390-3513]
C
[91 nt withheld, positions 3515-3605]
A
[49 nt withheld, positions 3607-3655]
CCTTTGACGTTGGAGTCCACGTTCTTT
[37 nt withheld, positions 3683-3719]
ACCCTATCTCGGTCTATTCTTTTGATTTATAAGGGATTTTGCCGATTTCGGCCTATTGGTTAAAAAATGA
GCTGATTTAACAAAAATTTAACGCGAATTTTAACAAAATATTAACGCTTACAATTTAGGTGGCACTTTTC
GGGGAAATGTGCGCGGAACCCCTATTTGTTTATTTTTCTAAATACATTCAAATATGTATCCGCTCATGAG
ACAATAACCCTGATAAATGCTTCAATAATATTGAAAAAGGAAGAGTATGAGTATTCAACATTTCCGTGTC
GCCCTTATTCCCTTTTTTGCGGCATTTTGCCTTCCTGTTTTTGCTCACCCAGAAACGCTGGTGAAAGTAA
AAGATGCTGAAGATCAGTTGGGTGCACGAGTGGGTTACATCGAACTGGATCTCAACAGCGGTAAGATCCT
TGAGAGTTTTCGCCCCGAAGAACGTTTTCCAATGATGAGCACTTTTAAAGTTCTGCTATGTGGCGCGGTA
TTATCCCGTATTGACGCCGGGCAAGAGCAACTCGGTCGCCGCATACACTATTCTCAGAATGACTTGGTTG
AGTACTCACCAGTCACAGAAAAGCATCTTACGGATGGCATGACAGTAAGAGAATTATGCAGTGCTGCCAT
AACCATGAGTGATAACACTGCGGCCAACTTACTTCTGACAACGATCGGAGGACCGAAGGAGCTAACCGCT
TTTTTGCACAACATGGGGGATCATGTAACTCGCCTTGATCGTTGGGAACCGGAGCTGAATGAAGCCATAC
CAAACGACGAGCGTGACACCACGATGCCTGTAGCAATGGCAACAACGTTGCGCAAACTATTAACTGGCGA
ACTACTTACTCTAGCTTCCCGGCAACAATTAATAGACTGGATGGAGGCGGATAAAGTTGCAGGACCACTT
CTGCGCTCGGCCCTTCCGGCTGGCTGGTTTATTGCTGATAAATCTGGAGCCGGTGAGCGTGGGTCTCGCG
GTATCATTGCAGCACTGGGGCCAGATGGTAAGCCCTCCCGTATCGTAGTTATCTACACGACGGGGAGTCA
GGCAACTATGGATGAACGAAATAGACAGATCGCTGAGATAGGTGCCTCACTGATTAAGCATTGGTAACTG
TCAGACCAAGTTTACTCATATATACTTTAGATTGATTTAAAACTTCATTTTTAATTTAAAAGGATCTAGG
TGAAGATCCTTTTTGATAATCTCATGACCAAAATCCCTTAACGTGAGTTTTCGTTCCACTGAGCGTCAGA
CCCCGTAGAAAAGATCAAAGGATCTTCTTGAGATCCTTTTTTTCTGCGCGTAATCTGCTGCTTGCAAACA
AAAAAACCACCGCTACCAGCGGTGGTTTGTTTGCCGGATCAAGAGCTACCAACTCTTTTTCCGAAGGTAA
CTGGCTTCAGCAGAGCGCAGATACCAAATACTGTTCTTCTAGTGTAGCCGTAGTTAGGCCACCACTTCAA
GAACTCTGTAGCACCGCCTACATACCTCGCTCTGCTAATCCTGTTACCAGTGGCTGCTGCCAGTGGCGAT
AAGTCGTGTCTTACCGGGTTGGACTCAAGACGATAGTTACCGGATAAGGCGCAGCGGTCGGGCTGAACGG
GGGGTTCGTGCACACAGCCCAGCTTGGAGCGAACGACCTACACCGAACTGAGATACCTACAGCGTGAGCT
ATGAGAAAGCGCCACGCTTCCCGAAGGGAGAAAGGCGGACAGGTATCCGGTAAGCGGCAGGGTCGGAACA
GGAGAGCGCACGAGGGAGCTTCCAGGGGGAAACGCCTGGTATCTTTATAGTCCTGTCGGGTTTCGCCACC
TCTGACTTGAGCGTCGATTTTTGTGATGCTCGTCAGGGGGGCGGAGCCTATGGAAAAACGCCAGCAACGC
GGCCTTTTTACGGTTCCTGGCCTTTTGCTGGCCTTTTGCTCACATGTTCTTTCCTGCGTTATCCCCTGAT
TCTGTGGATAACCGTATTACCGCCTTTGAGTGAGCTGATACCGCTCGCCGCAGCCGAACGACCGAGCGCA
GCGAGTCAGTGAGCGAGGAAGCGGAAGAGCGCCCAATACGCAAACCGCCTCTCCCCGCGCGTTGGCCGAT
TCATTAATGCAGCTGGCACGACAGGTTTCCCGACTGGAAAGCGGGCAGTGAGCGCAACGCAATTAATGTG
AGTTAGCTCACTCATTAGGCACCCCAGGCTTTACACTTTATGCTTCCGGCTCGTATGTTGTGTGGAATTG
TGAGCGGATAACAATTTCACACAGGAAACAGCTATGACCATGATTACGCCAAGCGCGCAATTAACCCTCA
CTAAAGGGAACAAAAGCTGGAGCTGCAAGCTTAATGTAGTCTTATGCAATACTCTTGTAGTCTTGCAACA
TGGTAACGATGAGTTAGCAACATGCCTTACAAGGAGAGAAAAAGCACCGTGCATGGCGATTGGTGGAAGT
AAGGTGGTACGATCGTGCCTTATTAGGAAGGCAACAGACGGGTCTGACATGGATTGGACGAACCACTGAA
TTGCCGCATTGCAGAGATATTGTATTTAAGTGCCTAGCTCGATACATAAACGGGTCTCTCTGGTTAGACC
AGATCTGAGCCTGGGAGCTCTCTGGCTAACTAGGGAACCCACTGCTTAAGCCTCAATAAAGCTTGCCTTG
AGTGCTTCAAGTAGTGTGTGCCCGTCTGTTGTGTGACTCTGGTAACTAGAGATCCCTCAGACCCTTTTAG
TCAGTGTGGAAAATCTCTAGCAGTGGCGCCCGAACAGGGACTTGAAAGCGAAAGGGAAACCAGAGGAGCT
CTCTCGACGCAGGACTCGGCTTGCTGAAGCGCGCACGGCAAGAGGCGAGGGGCGGCGACTGGTGAGTACG
CCAAAAATTTTGACTAGCGGAGGCTAGAAGGAGAGAGATGGGTGCGAGAGCGTCAGTATTAAGCGGGGGA
GAATTAGATCGCGATGGGAAAAAATTCGGTTAAGGCCAGGGGGAAAGAAAAAATATAAATTAAAACATAT
AGTATGGGCAAGCAGGGAGCTAGAACGATTCGCAGTTAATCCTGGCCTGTTAGAAACATCAGAAGGCTGT
AGACAAATACTGGGACAGCTACAACCATCCCTTCAGACAGGATCAGAAGAACTTAGATCATTATATAATA
CAGTAGCAACCCTCTATTGTGTGCATCAAAGGATAGAGATAAAAGACACCAAGGAAGCTTTAGACAAGAT
AGAGGAAGAGCAAAACAAAAGTAAGACCACCGCACAGCAAGCGGCCGCTGATCTTCAGACCTGGAGGAGG
AGATATGAGGGACAATTGGAGAAGTGAATTATATAAATATAAAGTAGTAAAAATTGAACCATTAGGAGTA
GCACCCACCAAGGCAAAGAGAAGAGTGGTGCAGAGAGAAAAAAGAGCAGTGGGAATAGGAGCTTTGTTCC
TTGGGTTCTTGGGAGCAGCAGGAAGCACTATGGGCGCAGCGTCAATGACGCTGACGGTACAGGCCAGACA
ATTATTGTCTGGTATAGTGCAGCAGCAGAACAATTTGCTGAGGGCTATTGAGGCGCAACAGCATCTGTTG
CAACTCACAGTCTGGGGCATCAAGCAGCTCCAGGCAAGAATCCTGGCTGTGGAAAGATACCTAAAGGATC
AACAGCTCCTGGGGATTTGGGGTTGCTCTGGAAAACTCATTTGCACCACTGCTGTGCCTTGGAATGCTAG
TTGGAGTAATAAATCTCTGGAACAGATTTGGAATCACACGACCTGGATGGAGTGGGACAGAGAAATTAAC
AATTACACAAGCTTAATACACTCCTTAATTGAAGAATCGCAAAACCAGCAAGAAAAGAATGAACAAGAAT
TATTGGAATTAGATAAATGGGCAAGTTTGTGGAATTGGTTTAACATAACAAATTGGCTGTGGTATATAAA
ATTATTCATAATGATAGTAGGAGGCTTGGTAGGTTTAAGAATAGTTTTTGCTGTACTTTCTATAGTGAAT
AGAGTTAGGCAGGGATATTCACCATTATCGTTTCAGACCCACCTCCCAACCCCGAGGGGACCCGACAGGC
CCGAAGGAATAGAAGAAGAAGGTGGAGAGAGAGACAGAGACAGATCCATTCGATTAGTGAACGGATCTCG
ACGGTATCGATCACGAGACTAGTATCGAGCGGCCGCCCCCTTCACCGAGGGCCTATTTCCCATGATTCCT
TCATATTTGCATATACGATACAAGGCTGTTAGAGAGATAATTGGAATTAATTTGACTGTAAACACAAAGA
TATTAGTACAAAATACGTGACGTAGAAAGTAATAATTTCTTGGGTAGTTTGCAGTTTTAAAATTATGTTT
TAAAATGGACTATCATATGCTTACCGTAACTTGAAAGTATTTCGATTTCTTGGCTTTATATATCTTGTGG
AAAGGACGAAACACCGGGTCTTCGAGAAGACCTGTTTTAGAGCTAGAAATAGCAAGTTAAAATAAGGCTA
GTCCGTTATCAACTTGAAAAAGTGGCACCGAGTCGGTGCTTTTTTTAATTCTCGACCTCGAGACAAATGG
CAGTATTCATCCACAATTTTAAAAGAAAAGGGGGGATTGGGGGGTACAGTGCAGGGGAAAGAATAGTAGA
CATAATAGCAACAGACATACAAACTAAAGAATTACAAAAACAAATTACAAAAATTCAAAATTTTCGGGTT
TATTACAGGGACAGCAGAGATCCACTTTGGCCGCGGCTCGAGGCGATAAGCTTTGCAAAGATGGATAAAG
TTTTAAACAGAGAGGAATCTTTGCAGCTAATGGACCTTCTAGGTCTTGAAAGGAGTGGGAATTGGCTCCG
GTGCCCGTCAGTGGGCAGAGCGCACATCGCCCACAGTCCCCGAGAAGTTGGGGGGAGGGGTCGGCAATTG
AACCGGTGCCTAGAGAAGGTGGCGCGGGGTAAACTGGGAAAGTGATGTCGTGTACTGGCTCCGCCTTTTT
CCCGAGGGTGGGGGAGAACCGTATATAAGTGCAGTAGTCGCCGTGAACGTTCTTTTTCGCAACGGGTTTG
CCGCCAGAACACAGGTAAGTGCCGTGTGTGGTTCCCGCGGGCCTGGCCTCTTTACGGGTTATGGCCCTTG
CGTGCCTTGAATTACTTCCACCTGGCT
