>Addgene plasmid #158348 | pLKO_S.NWS.VSVg_NGFR | depositor partial sequence | sequence record 305565 | Tagged NGFR
ATGGGGGCAGGTGCCACCGGCCGCGCCATGGACGGGCCGCGCCTGCTGCTGTTGCTGCTTCTGGGGGTGT
CCCTTGGAGGTGCCAAGGAGGCATGCAAGGAGACCGCCGCCGCCAAGTTCGAGAGGCAGCACATGGACAG
CGGAGGAGGCGGGGGAGGGAACTGGTCCCACCCCCAATTCGAGAAAGGAGGAGGCGGGGGAGGGTATACA
GATATCGAAATGAATAGACTCGGAAAGCCCACAGGCCTGTACACACACAGCGGTGAGTGCTGCAAAGCCT
GCAACCTGGGCGAGGGTGTGGCCCAGCCTTGTGGAGCCAACCAGACCGTGTGTGAGCCCTGCCTGGACAG
CGTGACGTTCTCCGACGTGGTGAGCGCGACCGAGCCGTGCAAGCCGTGCACCGAGTGCGTGGGGCTCCAG
AGCATGTCGGCGCCGTGCGTGGAGGCCGACGACGCCGTGTGCCGCTGCGCCTACGGCTACTACCAGGATG
AGACGACTGGGCGCTGCGAGGCGTGCCGCGTGTGCGAGGCGGGCTCGGGCCTCGTGTTCTCCTGCCAGGA
CAAGCAGAACACCGTGTGCGAGGAGTGCCCCGACGGCACGTATTCCGACGAGGCCAACCACGTGGACCCG
TGCCTGCCCTGCACCGTGTGCGAGGACACCGAGCGCCAGCTCCGCGAGTGCACACGCTGGGCCGACGCCG
AGTGCGAGGAGATCCCTGGCCGTTGGATTACACGGTCCACACCCCCAGAGGGCTCGGACAGCACAGCCCC
CAGCACCCAGGAGCCTGAGGCACCTCCAGAACAAGACCTCATAGCCAGCACGGTGGCAGGTGTGGTGACC
ACAGTGATGGGCAGCTCCCAGCCCGTGGTGACCCGAGGCACCACCGACAACCTCATCCCTGTCTATTGCT
CCATCCTGGCTGCTGTGGTTGTGGGCCTTGTGGCCTACATAGCCTTCAAGAGGTGGAACAGGGGTATCCT
CTAG
